Addgene plasmid #170202: R620-M18-303: CMV51p> SARS-CoV-2 S-RBD(319-541)-His6 K417T/E484K/N501Y
Purpose: Mammalian expression of SARS-CoV-2 spike receptor-binding domain (RBD), N501Y mutant from B.1.1.28 variant
Depositing lab: Dominic Esposito. Depositing organization: Frederick National Laboratory. Publication: Improved production of SARS-CoV-2 spike receptor-binding domain (RBD) for serology assays. Mehalko J, Drew M, Snead K, Denson JP, Wall V, Taylor T, Sadtler K, Messing S, Gillette W, Esposito D. Protein Expr Purif. 2021 Mar;179:105802. doi: 10.1016/j.pep.2020.105802. Epub 2020 Nov 25. PubMed 33248226.
Backbone
  Vector backbone: pDest-303
  Vector type: Mammalian Expression
  Selectable markers: Neomycin (select with G418)
Growth in bacteria
  Bacterial resistance: Ampicillin, 100 μg/mL
  Growth temperature: 37°C
  Growth strain: DH5alpha
  Copy number: High Copy
Gene/Insert
  Gene/Insert name: SARS-CoV-2 RBD
  Species: SARS-CoV-2
  Mutation: K417T, E484K, N501Y
  Entrez Gene: S (a.k.a. GU280_gp02, spike glycoprotein)
  Promoter: CMV51
  Tag / fusion protein: His6 (C terminal on insert)
  Cloning method: Gateway Cloning
Terms and licenses: Academic/Nonprofit Terms; Industry Terms: Not Available to Industry
Depositor comments: DNA sequence optimized for mammalian expression
How to cite: R620-M18-303: CMV51p> SARS-CoV-2 S-RBD(319-541)-His6 K417T/E484K/N501Y was a gift from Dominic Esposito (Addgene plasmid # 170202 ; http://n2t.net/addgene:170202 ; RRID:Addgene_170202)
