[The description below was written by a language model from this plasmid's Addgene catalogue record and pLannotate feature annotations shown in this document.]
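Description:
R620-M18-303 is an 8.1 kb mammalian expression plasmid built by Gateway recombination into the pDest-303 destination backbone, designed to produce the receptor-binding domain of the SARS-CoV-2 spike glycoprotein. The insert encodes spike residues 319–541 with a C-terminal His6 tag and carries the substitutions K417T, E484K and N501Y, the RBD mutation set the record attributes to the B.1.1.28 variant lineage. The coding sequence was optimized for mammalian expression. The annotated spike fragment lies between residual Gateway recombination sites, with an attB4 site upstream of the promoter, which is consistent with promoter and ORF having been assembled as separate Gateway modules. Whether a secretion signal precedes the RBD is not stated in the record.

Expression is driven by the promoter catalogued as CMV51, annotated in the sequence as the human cytomegalovirus immediate-early enhancer and promoter, and transcripts are terminated by the bovine growth hormone polyadenylation signal. A separate cassette with the SV40 early promoter, the neomycin phosphotransferase gene and the SV40 poly(A) signal allows G418 selection of transfected mammalian cells. The backbone also contains the Epstein-Barr virus oriP element, which can support episomal maintenance in cells that supply EBNA1. In E. coli the plasmid replicates at high copy from a ColE1/pUC-type origin and is selected with ampicillin through the β-lactamase gene. An f1 origin and remnants of lac regulatory sequence are also present. According to the associated publication title, constructs of this series are intended for improved production of recombinant RBD antigen for serology assays, and the His6 tag allows affinity purification.
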