Features (pLannotate 1.2.2; 23 found; start..end, strand, type, name):
    387..439     -  misc_feature   bom (fragment): basis of mobility region from pBR322
    572..592     +  protein_bind   attB4: mutant version of attB; core recombination site for the Gateway® BP reaction BP Clonase™
    603..906     +  enhancer       CMV enhancer: human cytomegalovirus immediate early enhancer
    908..1107    +  promoter       CMV promoter: human cytomegalovirus (CMV) immediate early promoter
   1177..1194    +  protein_bind   attL1 (fragment): mutant version of attL; recombination site for the Gateway® LR reaction LR Clonase™
   1236..1913    +  CDS            S (fragment): SPIKE_SARS2 - Experimental evidence at protein level: Swiss-Prot protein existence level 1. [Spike glycoprotein]: May down-regulate host tetherin (BST2) by lysosomal degradation, thereby counteracting its antiviral activity. From Severe acute respiratory syndrome coronavirus 2 (2019-nCoV) (SARS-CoV-2).
   1939..1956    -  protein_bind   attL2 (fragment): mutant version of attL; recombination site for the Gateway® LR reaction LR Clonase™
   2019..2037    -  promoter       SP6 promoter: promoter for bacteriophage SP6 RNA polymerase
   2063..2287    +  polyA_signal   bGH poly(A) signal: bovine growth hormone polyadenylation signal
   2291..2312    +  promoter       SV40 promoter (fragment): SV40 enhancer and early promoter
   2333..2761    +  rep_origin     f1 ori (sequence partly withheld): f1 bacteriophage origin of replication; arrow indicates direction of (+) strand synthesis
   2775..3104    +  promoter       SV40 promoter: SV40 enhancer and early promoter
   3171..3962    +  CDS            neo: KKA2_KLEPN - Also known as kan, nptII. Experimental evidence at protein level: Swiss-Prot protein existence level 1. Resistance to kanamycin, neomycin, paromomycin, ribostamycin, butirosin and gentamicin B. From Klebsiella pneumoniae.
   3986..4144    +  CDS            ble (fragment): BLE_KLEPN - Experimental evidence at protein level: Swiss-Prot protein existence level 1. Binding protein with a strong affinity to the bleomycin family of antibiotics. Binds to CL990; an antimitotic-antibiotic compound. From Klebsiella pneumoniae.
   4139..4260    +  polyA_signal   SV40 poly(A) signal: SV40 polyadenylation signal
   4333..4349    -  protein_bind   lac operator: The lac repressor binds to the lac operator to inhibit transcription in E. coli. This inhibition can be relieved by adding lactose or isopropyl-β-D-thiogalactopyranoside (IPTG). lac repressor encoded by lacI
   4357..4387    -  promoter       lac promoter: promoter for the E. coli lac operon
   4402..4423    -  protein_bind   CAP binding site: CAP binding activates transcription in the presence of cAMP. E. coli catabolite activator protein
   4436..4528    -  CDS            lacI (fragment): lac repressor; lacI; The lac repressor binds to the lac operator to inhibit transcription in E. coli. This inhibition can be relieved by adding lactose or isopropyl-β-D-thiogalactopyranoside (IPTG).
   4711..5299    -  rep_origin     ori: high-copy-number ColE1/pMB1/pBR322/pUC origin of replication
   5470..6330    -  CDS            AmpR: β-lactamase; bla; confers resistance to ampicillin, carbenicillin, and related antibiotics
   6331..6435    -  promoter       AmpR promoter: bla
   6670..366     -  rep_origin     oriP (across the origin): Epstein-Barr virus oriP replication origin (Yates et al., 2000)
>Addgene plasmid #170202 | R620-M18-303: CMV51p> SARS-CoV-2 S-RBD(319-541)-His6 K417T/E484K/N501Y | addgene full sequence | sequence record 334271 | Addgene NGS Result
GCATATGCTATCCTAATCTATATCTGGGTAGCATATGCTATCCTAATCTATATCTGGGTAGCATAGGCTA
TCCTAATCTATATCTGGGTAGCATATGCTATCCTAATCTATATCTGGGTAGTATATGCTATCCTAATTTA
TATCTGGGTAGCATAGGCTATCCTAATCTATATCTGGGTAGCATATGCTATCCTAATCTATATCTGGGTA
GTATATGCTATCCTAATCTGTATCCGGGTAGCATATGCTATCCTCATGCATATACAGTCAGCATATGATA
CCCAGTAGTAGAGTGGGAGTGCTATCCTTTGCATATGCCGCCACCTCCCAAGGGGGCGTGAATTTTCGCT
GCTTGTCCTTTTCCTGCTGGGGATCTCCCGATCCCCTATGGTGCACTCTCAGTACAATCTGCTCTGATGC
CGCATAGTTAAGCCAGTATCTGCTCCCTGCTTGTGTGTTGGAGGTCGCTGAGTAGTGCGCGAGCAAAATT
TAAGCTACAACAAGGCAAGGCTTGACCGACAATTGCATGAAGAATCTGCTTAGGGTTAGGCGTTTTGCGC
TGCTTCGATCACAACTTTGTATAGAAAAGTTGGCCCTGCAGGCGTTACATAACTTACGGTAAATGGCCCG
CCTGGCTGACCGCCCAACGACCCCCGCCCATTGACGTCAATAATGACGTATGTTCCCATAGTAACGCCAA
TAGGGACTTTCCATTGACGTCAATGGGTGGAGTATTTACGGTAAACTGCCCACTTGGCAGTACATCAAGT
GTATCATATGCCAAGTCCGCCCCCTATTGACGTCAATGACGGTAAATGGCCCGCCTGGCATTATGCCCAG
TACATGACCTTACGGGACTTTCCTACTTGGCAGTACATCTACGTATTAGTCATCGCTATTACCATGGTGA
TGCGGTTTTGGCAGTACACCAATGGGCGTGGATAGCGGTTTGACTCACGGGGATTTCCAAGTCTCCACCC
CATTGACGTCAATGGGAGTTTGTTTTGGCACCAAAATCAACGGGACTTTCCAAAATGTCGTAATAACCCC
GCCCCGTTGACGCAAATGGGCGGTAGGCGTGTACGGTGGGAGGTCTATATAAGCAGAGCTCGTTTAGTGA
ACCGTCAGATCGCCTGGAGACGCCATCCACGCTGTTTTGACCTCCATAGAAGACAACAACTTTGTACAAA
AAAGTTGGCACCATGTTCGTGTTTCTCGTCCTGCTGCCACTCGTGTCCAGCCAGAGGGTGCAGCCGACCG
AATCCATCGTGCGCTTCCCTAACATCACCAATCTGTGCCCGTTCGGGGAGGTGTTCAACGCTACCCGGTT
CGCCTCGGTCTACGCCTGGAACCGGAAGCGGATTTCCAACTGCGTCGCGGACTACTCAGTGTTGTACAAC
TCCGCCTCTTTTTCCACTTTCAAATGCTACGGGGTGTCGCCCACAAAGCTGAATGATCTGTGCTTTACCA
ACGTGTACGCCGACTCGTTCGTGATCAGAGGAGATGAGGTCCGGCAGATTGCACCTGGCCAGACCGGAAC
TATCGCGGATTACAACTATAAGCTGCCCGACGACTTCACCGGCTGCGTGATTGCTTGGAACTCCAACAAC
CTGGACAGCAAAGTCGGCGGAAACTACAACTACCTGTACCGGCTGTTCCGCAAGTCCAACCTGAAGCCGT
TCGAGCGGGACATCTCCACGGAAATCTACCAGGCCGGATCGACCCCATGCAACGGCGTGAAGGGGTTCAA
CTGTTATTTCCCCTTGCAATCCTACGGATTCCAGCCAACTTACGGGGTCGGCTACCAGCCTTACCGCGTG
GTGGTGCTTTCGTTTGAACTGCTCCATGCACCCGCCACTGTGTGCGGCCCGAAGAAGTCCACCAATCTGG
TCAAGAACAAATGCGTGAACTTCCACCATCATCACCACCACTAATCAACTTTCTTGTACAAAGTTGTGAA
ATTCTGCAGATATCCATCACACTGGCGGCCGCTCGAGCATGCATCTAGAGGGCCCTATTCTATAGTGTCA
CCTAAATGCTAGAGCTCGCTGATCAGCCTCGACTGTGCCTTCTAGTTGCCAGCCATCTGTTGTTTGCCCC
TCCCCCGTGCCTTCCTTGACCCTGGAAGGTGCCACTCCCACTGTCCTTTCCTAATAAAATGAGGAAATTG
CATCGCATTGTCTGAGTAGGTGTCATTCTATTCTGGGGGGTGGGGTGGGGCAGGACAGCAAGGGGGAGGA
TTGGGAAGACAATAGCAGGCATGCTGGGGATGCGGTGGGCTCTATGGCTTCTGAGGCGGAAAGAACCAGC
TGGGGCTCTAGGGGGTATCCCC
[124 nt withheld, positions 2333-2456]
C
[91 nt withheld, positions 2458-2548]
A
[49 nt withheld, positions 2550-2598]
CCTTTGACGTTGGAGTCCACGTTCTTT
[37 nt withheld, positions 2626-2662]
ACCCTATCTCGGTCTATTCTTTTGATTTATAAGGGATTTTGCCGATTTCGGCCTATTGGTTAAAAAATGA
GCTGATTTAACAAAAATTTAACGCGAATTAATTCTGTGGAATGTGTGTCAGTTAGGGTGTGGAAAGTCCC
CAGGCTCCCCAGCAGGCAGAAGTATGCAAAGCATGCATCTCAATTAGTCAGCAACCAGGTGTGGAAAGTC
CCTAGGCTCCCCAGCAGGCAGAAGTATGCAAAGCATGCATCTCAATTAGTCAGCAACCATAGTCCCGCCC
CTAACTCCGCCCATCCCGCCCCTAACTCCGCCCAGTTCCGCCCATTCTCCGCCCCATGGCTGACTAATTT
TTTTTATTTATGCAGAGGCCGAGGCCGCCTCTGCCTCTGAGCTATTCCAGAAGTAGTGAGGAGGCTTTTT
TGGAGGCCTAGGCTTTTGCAAAAAGCTCCCGGGAGCTTGTATATCCATTTTCGGATCTGATCAAGAGACA
GGATGAGGATCGTTTCGCATGATTGAACAAGATGGATTGCACGCAGGTTCTCCGGCCGCTTGGGTGGAGA
GGCTATTCGGCTATGACTGGGCACAACAGACAATCGGCTGCTCTGATGCCGCCGTGTTCCGGCTGTCAGC
GCAGGGGCGCCCGGTTCTTTTTGTCAAGACCGACCTGTCCGGTGCCCTGAATGAACTGCAGGACGAGGCA
GCGCGGCTATCGTGGCTGGCCACGACGGGCGTTCCTTGCGCAGCTGTGCTCGACGTTGTCACTGAAGCGG
GAAGGGACTGGCTGCTATTGGGCGAAGTGCCGGGGCAGGATCTCCTGTCATCTCACCTTGCTCCTGCCGA
GAAAGTATCCATCATGGCTGATGCAATGCGGCGGCTGCATACGCTTGATCCGGCTACCTGCCCATTCGAC
CACCAAGCGAAACATCGCATCGAGCGAGCACGTACTCGGATGGAAGCCGGTCTTGTCGATCAGGATGATC
TGGACGAAGAGCATCAGGGGCTCGCGCCAGCCGAACTGTTCGCCAGGCTCAAGGCGCGCATGCCCGACGG
CGAGGATCTCGTCGTGACCCATGGCGATGCCTGCTTGCCGAATATCATGGTGGAAAATGGCCGCTTTTCT
GGATTCATCGACTGTGGCCGGCTGGGTGTGGCGGACCGCTATCAGGACATAGCGTTGGCTACCCGTGATA
TTGCTGAAGAGCTTGGCGGCGAATGGGCTGACCGCTTCCTCGTGCTTTACGGTATCGCCGCTCCCGATTC
GCAGCGCATCGCCTTCTATCGCCTTCTTGACGAGTTCTTCTGAGCGGGACTCTGGGGTTCGAAATGACCG
ACCAAGCGACGCCCAACCTGCCATCACGAGATTTCGATTCCACCGCCGCCTTCTATGAAAGGTTGGGCTT
CGGAATCGTTTTCCGGGACGCCGGCTGGATGATCCTCCAGCGCGGGGATCTCATGCTGGAGTTCTTCGCC
CACCCCAACTTGTTTATTGCAGCTTATAATGGTTACAAATAAAGCAATAGCATCACAAATTTCACAAATA
AAGCATTTTTTTCACTGCATTCTAGTTGTGGTTTGTCCAAACTCATCAATGTATCTTATCATGTCTGTAT
ACCGTCGACCTCTAGCTAGAGCTTGGCGTAATCATGGTCATAGCTGTTTCCTGTGTGAAATTGTTATCCG
CTCACAATTCCACACAACATACGAGCCGGAAGCATAAAGTGTAAAGCCTGGGGTGCCTAATGAGTGAGCT
AACTCACATTAATTGCGTTGCGCTCACTGCCCGCTTTCCAGTCGGGAAACCTGTCGTGCCAGCTGCATTA
ATGAATCGGCCAACGCGCGGGGAGAGGCGGTTTGCGTATTGGGCGCTCTTCCGCTTCCTCGCTCACTGAC
TCGCTGCGCTCGGTCGTTCGGCTGCGGCGAGCGGTATCAGCTCACTCAAAGGCGGTAATACGGTTATCCA
CAGAATCAGGGGATAACGCAGGAAAGAACATGTGAGCAAAAGGCCAGCAAAAGGCCAGGAACCGTAAAAA
GGCCGCGTTGCTGGCGTTTTTCCATAGGCTCCGCCCCCCTGACGAGCATCACAAAAATCGACGCTCAAGT
CAGAGGTGGCGAAACCCGACAGGACTATAAAGATACCAGGCGTTTCCCCCTGGAAGCTCCCTCGTGCGCT
CTCCTGTTCCGACCCTGCCGCTTACCGGATACCTGTCCGCCTTTCTCCCTTCGGGAAGCGTGGCGCTTTC
TCATAGCTCACGCTGTAGGTATCTCAGTTCGGTGTAGGTCGTTCGCTCCAAGCTGGGCTGTGTGCACGAA
CCCCCCGTTCAGCCCGACCGCTGCGCCTTATCCGGTAACTATCGTCTTGAGTCCAACCCGGTAAGACACG
ACTTATCGCCACTGGCAGCAGCCACTGGTAACAGGATTAGCAGAGCGAGGTATGTAGGCGGTGCTACAGA
GTTCTTGAAGTGGTGGCCTAACTACGGCTACACTAGAAGAACAGTATTTGGTATCTGCGCTCTGCTGAAG
CCAGTTACCTTCGGAAAAAGAGTTGGTAGCTCTTGATCCGGCAAACAAACCACCGCTGGTAGCGGTGGTT
TTTTTGTTTGCAAGCAGCAGATTACGCGCAGAAAAAAAGGATCTCAAGAAGATCCTTTGATCTTTTCTAC
GGGGTCTGACGCTCAGTGGAACGAAAACTCACGTTAAGGGATTTTGGTCATGAGATTATCAAAAAGGATC
TTCACCTAGATCCTTTTAAATTAAAAATGAAGTTTTAAATCAATCTAAAGTATATATGAGTAAACTTGGT
CTGACAGTTACCAATGCTTAATCAGTGAGGCACCTATCTCAGCGATCTGTCTATTTCGTTCATCCATAGT
TGCCTGACTCCCCGTCGTGTAGATAACTACGATACGGGAGGGCTTACCATCTGGCCCCAGTGCTGCAATG
ATACCGCGAGACCCACGCTCACCGGCTCCAGATTTATCAGCAATAAACCAGCCAGCCGGAAGGGCCGAGC
GCAGAAGTGGTCCTGCAACTTTATCCGCCTCCATCCAGTCTATTAATTGTTGCCGGGAAGCTAGAGTAAG
TAGTTCGCCAGTTAATAGTTTGCGCAACGTTGTTGCCATTGCTACAGGCATCGTGGTGTCACGCTCGTCG
TTTGGTATGGCTTCATTCAGCTCCGGTTCCCAACGATCAAGGCGAGTTACATGATCCCCCATGTTGTGCA
AAAAAGCGGTTAGCTCCTTCGGTCCTCCGATCGTTGTCAGAAGTAAGTTGGCCGCAGTGTTATCACTCAT
GGTTATGGCAGCACTGCATAATTCTCTTACTGTCATGCCATCCGTAAGATGCTTTTCTGTGACTGGTGAG
TACTCAACCAAGTCATTCTGAGAATAGTGTATGCGGCGACCGAGTTGCTCTTGCCCGGCGTCAATACGGG
ATAATACCGCGCCACATAGCAGAACTTTAAAAGTGCTCATCATTGGAAAACGTTCTTCGGGGCGAAAACT
CTCAAGGATCTTACCGCTGTTGAGATCCAGTTCGATGTAACCCACTCGTGCACCCAACTGATCTTCAGCA
TCTTTTACTTTCACCAGCGTTTCTGGGTGAGCAAAAACAGGAAGGCAAAATGCCGCAAAAAAGGGAATAA
GGGCGACACGGAAATGTTGAATACTCATACTCTTCCTTTTTCAATATTATTGAAGCATTTATCAGGGTTA
TTGTCTCATGAGCGGATACATATTTGAATGTATTTAGAAAAATAAACAAATAGGGGTTCCGCGCACATTT
CCCCGAAAAGTGCCACCTGACGTCGACGGATCGGGAGATCCGCCTTTATGTGTAACTCTTGGCTGAAGCT
CTTACACCAATGCTGGGGGACATGTACCTCCCAGGGGCCCAGGAAGACTACGGGAGGCTACACCAACGTC
AATCAGAGGGGCCTGTGTAGCTACCGATAAGCGGACCCTCAAGAGGGCATTAGCAATAGTGTTTATAAGG
CCCCCTTGTTAACCCTAAACGGGTAGCATATGCTTCCCGGGTAGTAGTATATACTATCCAGACTAACCCT
AATTCAATAGCATATGTTACCCAACGGGAAGCATATGCTATCGAATTAGGGTTAGTAAAAGGGTCCTAAG
GAACAGCGATATCTCCCACCCCATGAGCTGTCACGGTTTTATTTACATGGGGTCAGGATTCCACGAGGGT
AGTGAACCATTTTAGTCACAAGGGCAGTGGCTGAAGATCAAGGAGCGGGCAGTGAACTCTCCTGAATCTT
CGCCTGCTTCTTCATTCTCCTTCGTTTAGCTAATAGAATAACTGCTGAGTTGTGAACAGTAAGGTGTATG
TGAGGTGCTCGAAAACAAGGTTTCAGGTGACGCCCCCAGAATAAAATTTGGACGGGGGGTTCAGTGGTGG
CATTGTGCTATGACACCAATATAACCCTCACAAACCCCTTGGGCAATAAATACTAGTGTAGGAATGAAAC
ATTCTGAATATCTTTAACAATAGAAATCCATGGGGTGGGGACAAGCCGTAAAGACTGGATGTCCATCTCA
CACGAATTTATGGCTATGGGCAACACATAATCCTAGTGCAATATGATACTGGGGTTATTAAGATGTGTCC
CAGGCAGGGACCAAGACAGGTGAACCATGTTGTTACACTCTATTTGTAACAAGGGGAAAGAGAGTGGACG
CCGACAGCAGCGGACTCCACTGGTTGTCTCTAACACCCCCGAAAATTAAACGGGGCTCCACGCCAATGGG
GCCCATAAACAAAGACAAGTGGCCACTCTTTTTTTTGAAATTGTGGAGTGGGGGCACGCGTCAGCCCCCA
CACGCCGCCCTGCGGTTTTGGACTGTAAAATAAGGGTGTAATAACTTGGCTGATTGTAACCCCGCTAACC
ACTGCGGTCAAACCACTTGCCCACAAAACCACTAATGGCACCCCGGGGAATACCTGCATAAGTAGGTGGG
CGGGCCAAGATAGGGGCGCGATTGCTGCGATCTGGAGGACAAATTACACACACTTGCGCCTGAGCGCCAA
GCACAGGGTTGTTGGTCCTCATATTCACGAGGTCGCTGAGAGCACGGTGGGCTAATGTTGCCATGGGTAG
CATATACTACCCAAATATCTGGATAGCATATGCTATCCTAATCTATATCTGGGTAGCATAGGCTATCCTA
ATCTATATCTGGGTAGCATATGCTATCCTAATCTATATCTGGGTAGTATATGCTATCCTAATTTATATCT
GGGTAGCATAGGCTATCCTAATCTATATCTGGGTAGCATATGCTATCCTAATCTATATCTGGGTAGTATA
TGCTATCCTAATCTGTATCCGGGTAGCATATGCTATCCTAATAGAGATTAGGGTAGTATATGCTATCCTA
ATTTATATCTGGGTAGCATATACTACCCAAATATCTGGATA
